Addgene plasmid #201465: pCMV6-AN-DDK_WT aa 1-317 RAD23A (delta UBA2 domain)
Purpose: Expresses a mutant form of human RAD23A that lacks the UBA2 domain. Variant of plasmid pCMV6-AN-DDK_WT RAD23A.
Depositing lab: Roger Woodgate. Depositing organization: National Institute of Child Health and Human Development (NICHD). Publication: A novel interaction between RAD23A/B and Y-family DNA polymerases. Ashton NW, Jaiswal N, Cestari Moreno N, Semenova IV, D'Orlando DA, Teatin Latancia M, McIntyre J, Woodgate R, Bezsonova I. J Mol Biol. 2023 Nov 5:168353. doi: 10.1016/j.jmb.2023.168353. PubMed 37935254.
Backbone
  Vector backbone: pCMV6-AN-DDK
  Backbone manufacturer: Origene
  Total vector size (bp): 7022
  Vector type: Mammalian Expression
  Selectable markers: Neomycin (select with G418)
Growth in bacteria
  Bacterial resistance: Ampicillin, 100 μg/mL
  Growth temperature: 37°C
  Growth strain: DH5alpha
  Copy number: High Copy
Gene/Insert
  Gene/Insert name: UV excision repair protein RAD23 homolog A
  Species: H. sapiens (human)
  Mutation: Lacks C-terminal residues 318-363
  Entrez Gene: RAD23A (a.k.a. HHR23A, HR23A)
  Tag / fusion protein: FLAG (N terminal on backbone)
Terms and licenses: Academic/Nonprofit Terms; Industry Terms: Not Available to Industry
How to cite: pCMV6-AN-DDK_WT aa 1-317 RAD23A (delta UBA2 domain) was a gift from Roger Woodgate (Addgene plasmid # 201465 ; http://n2t.net/addgene:201465 ; RRID:Addgene_201465)
