[The description below was written by a language model from this plasmid's Addgene catalogue record and pLannotate feature annotations shown in this document.]
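Description:
pCMV6-AN-DDK_WT aa 1-317 RAD23A (delta UBA2 domain) is a mammalian expression plasmid of about 7 kb built on the commercial pCMV6-AN-DDK backbone. It encodes a truncated form of the human UV excision repair protein RAD23 homolog A. It is propagated in E. coli as a high-copy plasmid through a ColE1/pUC-type origin and selected with ampicillin via the β-lactamase gene. An f1 phage origin and remnants of lac regulatory and lacZα sequences are also present as backbone carry-over.

The expression cassette uses the human cytomegalovirus immediate-early enhancer and promoter, followed by a T7 promoter, to drive an open reading frame that begins with a backbone-encoded N-terminal FLAG (DDK) epitope fused to RAD23A. Transcripts are terminated by the human growth hormone polyadenylation signal. According to the catalogue entry, the insert comprises residues 1-317 and lacks C-terminal residues 318-363, which removes the UBA2 ubiquitin-associated domain. The annotated RAD23A match spans about 1.09 kb, which is closer to full-length coding size than to 317 codons. The record does not show how the truncation is implemented, so a premature stop codon is one possibility but cannot be confirmed from the table. A separate SV40 early promoter drives a neomycin phosphotransferase gene with an SV40 poly(A) signal, allowing G418 selection of stably transfected cells.

The plasmid is a variant of the corresponding wild-type RAD23A construct. It expresses a FLAG-tagged domain-deletion mutant in mammalian cells, and the associated work concerns interactions between RAD23A/B and Y-family DNA polymerases. This suggests use in mapping which RAD23A domains such interactions require, for example by immunoprecipitation or detection through the FLAG tag.
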