Features (pLannotate 1.2.2; 20 found; start..end, strand, type, name):
      1..29      +  rep_origin     M13 ori (fragment): M13 bacteriophage origin of replication; arrow indicates direction of (+) strand synthesis
     33..187     -  CDS            lacZα (fragment): LacZα fragment of β-galactosidase; lacZ fragment
    347..726     +  enhancer       CMV enhancer: human cytomegalovirus immediate early enhancer
    728..927     +  promoter       CMV promoter: human cytomegalovirus (CMV) immediate early promoter
    956..974     +  promoter       T7 promoter: promoter for bacteriophage T7 RNA polymerase
   1027..1051    +  CDS            3xFLAG (fragment): three tandem FLAG® epitope tags
   1069..2157    +  CDS            RAD23A: RD23A_HUMAN - Experimental evidence at protein level: Swiss-Prot protein existence level 1. (Microbial infection) Involved in Vpr-dependent replication of HIV-1 in non-proliferating cells and primary macrophages. Required for the association of HIV-1 Vpr with the host proteasome. From Homo sapiens (Human).
   2261..2883    +  polyA_signal   hGH poly(A) signal: human growth hormone polyadenylation signal
   2912..3241    +  promoter       SV40 promoter: SV40 enhancer and early promoter
   3308..4099    +  CDS            neo: KKA2_KLEPN - Also known as kan, nptII. Experimental evidence at protein level: Swiss-Prot protein existence level 1. Resistance to kanamycin, neomycin, paromomycin, ribostamycin, butirosin and gentamicin B. From Klebsiella pneumoniae.
   4123..4281    +  CDS            ble (fragment): BLE_KLEPN - Experimental evidence at protein level: Swiss-Prot protein existence level 1. Binding protein with a strong affinity to the bleomycin family of antibiotics. Binds to CL990; an antimitotic-antibiotic compound. From Klebsiella pneumoniae.
   4276..4397    +  polyA_signal   SV40 poly(A) signal: SV40 polyadenylation signal
   4470..4486    -  protein_bind   lac operator: The lac repressor binds to the lac operator to inhibit transcription in E. coli. This inhibition can be relieved by adding lactose or isopropyl-β-D-thiogalactopyranoside (IPTG). lac repressor encoded by lacI
   4494..4524    -  promoter       lac promoter: promoter for the E. coli lac operon
   4539..4560    -  protein_bind   CAP binding site: CAP binding activates transcription in the presence of cAMP. E. coli catabolite activator protein
   4573..4665    -  CDS            lacI (fragment): lac repressor; lacI; The lac repressor binds to the lac operator to inhibit transcription in E. coli. This inhibition can be relieved by adding lactose or isopropyl-β-D-thiogalactopyranoside (IPTG).
   4848..5436    -  rep_origin     ori: high-copy-number ColE1/pMB1/pBR322/pUC origin of replication
   5607..6467    -  CDS            AmpR: β-lactamase; bla; confers resistance to ampicillin, carbenicillin, and related antibiotics
   6468..6572    -  promoter       AmpR promoter: bla
   6599..2       +  rep_origin     f1 ori (across the origin) (sequence partly withheld): f1 bacteriophage origin of replication; arrow indicates direction of (+) strand synthesis
>Addgene plasmid #201465 | pCMV6-AN-DDK_WT aa 1-317 RAD23A (delta UBA2 domain) | addgene full sequence | sequence record 404913 | Addgene NGS Result
TTTTAACAAAATATTAACGCTTACAATTTCCATTCGCCATTCAGGCTGCGCAACTGTTGGGAAGGGCGAT
CGGTGCGGGCCTCTTCGCTATTACGCCAGCTGGCGAAAGGGGGATGTGCTGCAAGGCGATTAAGTTGGGT
AACGCCAGGGTTTTCCCAGTCACGACGTTGTAAAACGACGGCCAGTGCCAAGCTGATCTATACATTGAAT
CAATATTGGCAATTAGCCATATTAGTCATTGGTTATATAGCATAAATCAATATTGGCTATTGGCCATTGC
ATACGTTGTATCTATATCATAATATGTACATTTATATTGGCTCATGTCCAATATGACCGCCATGTTGACA
TTGATTATTGACTAGTTATTAATAGTAATCAATTACGGGGTCATTAGTTCATAGCCCATATATGGAGTTC
CGCGTTACATAACTTACGGTAAATGGCCCGCCTGGCTGACCGCCCAACGACCCCCGCCCATTGACGTCAA
TAATGACGTATGTTCCCATAGTAACGCCAATAGGGACTTTCCATTGACGTCAATGGGTGGAGTATTTACG
GTAAACTGCCCACTTGGCAGTACATCAAGTGTATCATATGCCAAGTCCGCCCCCTATTGACGTCAATGAC
GGTAAATGGCCCGCCTGGCATTATGCCCAGTACATGACCTTACGGGACTTTCCTACTTGGCAGTACATCT
ACGTATTAGTCATCGCTATTACCATGGTGATGCGGTTTTGGCAGTACACCAATGGGCGTGGATAGCGGTT
TGACTCACGGGGATTTCCAAGTCTCCACCCCATTGACGTCAATGGGAGTTTGTTTTGGCACCAAAATCAA
CGGGACTTTCCAAAATGTCGTAATAACCCCGCCCCGTTGACGCAAATGGGCGGTAGGCGTGTACGGTGGG
AGGTCTATATAAGCAGAGCTCGTTTAGTGAACCGTCAGAATTTTGTAATACGACTCACTATAGGGCGGCC
GGGAATTCGTCGACTGGATCCGGTACCGAGGAGATCTGCCACCATGGATTACAAGGATGACGACGATAAG
GCGATCGCCATGGAGCATATGGCCGTCACTATTACCCTGAAGACCCTGCAGCAGCAGACATTCAAGATTC
GGATGGAACCTGATGAGACAGTCAAAGTCCTGAAAGAGAAGATCGAGGCAGAAAAAGGACGAGACGCATT
CCCTGTCGCAGGACAGAAGCTGATCTACGCTGGGAAAATTCTGTCCGACGATGTGCCAATCAGGGACTAT
CGCATTGATGAGAAGAACTTTGTGGTCGTGATGGTGACTAAGACCAAAGCCGGCCAGGGGACATCTGCTC
CCCCTGAAGCAAGTCCAACTGCCGCTCCCGAGAGCTCCACCTCTTTCCCACCCGCCCCAACATCCGGAAT
GTCTCACCCTCCACCCGCAGCCCGCGAAGACAAATCCCCCTCTGAGGAAAGCGCCCCTACCACATCCCCA
GAGAGTGTCTCAGGCAGCGTGCCCTCTAGTGGATCAAGCGGCCGAGAGGAAGATGCTGCATCAACACTGG
TGACTGGAAGCGAGTACGAAACCATGCTGACAGAGATCATGAGTATGGGCTATGAGCGGGAAAGAGTCGT
GGCCGCTCTGCGAGCCAGCTACAACAATCCCCACCGGGCTGTGGAGTATCTGCTGACTGGGATTCCTGGC
AGCCCCGAGCCTGAACATGGGTCTGTCCAAGAAAGTCAGGTGTCAGAGCAGCCAGCAACCGAGGCAGCAG
GAGAAAACCCACTGGAGTTCCTGAGAGATCAGCCCCAGTTTCAGAACATGAGGCAGGTCATCCAGCAGAA
TCCAGCACTGCTGCCTGCTCTGCTGCAGCAGCTGGGCCAGGAAAACCCTCAGCTGCTGCAGCAGATCTCC
AGGCATCAGGAGCAGTTTATTCAGATGCTGAATGAACCTCCAGGGGAGCTGGCCGACATCTCTGATGTCG
AGGGCGAAGTGGGGGCAATTGGAGAGGAAGCCCCTCAGATGAATTACATCCAGGTCACCTAACCTGTCGC
AGGAGCTATTGAACGGCTGAAAGCACTGGGCTTCCCCGAGAGCCTGGTCATCCAGGCCTATTTTGCTTGC
GAGAAGAACGAAAATCTGGCTGCAAACTTCCTGCTGAGCCAGAATTTTGACGATGAGTAAGAATTCGGAT
CCACGCGTAAGCTTCTCGAGACGCGTTAAGCGGCCGCACTCGAGGTTTAAACGGCCGGCCGCGGTCATAG
CTGTTTCCTGAACAGATCCCGGGTGGCATCCCTGTGACCCCTCCCCAGTGCCTCTCCTGGCCCTGGAAGT
TGCCACTCCAGTGCCCACCAGCCTTGTCCTAATAAAATTAAGTTGCATCATTTTGTCTGACTAGGTGTCC
TTCTATAATATTATGGGGTGGAGGGGGGTGGTATGGAGCAAGGGGCAAGTTGGGAAGACAACCTGTAGGG
CCTGCGGGGTCTATTGGGAACCAAGCTGGAGTGCAGTGGCACAATCTTGGCTCACTGCAATCTCCGCCTC
CTGGGTTCAAGCGATTCTCCTGCCTCAGCCTCCCGAGTTGTTGGGATTCCAGGCATGCATGACCAGGCTC
AGCTAATTTTTGTTTTTTTGGTAGAGACGGGGTTTCACCATATTGGCCAGGCTGGTCTCCAACTCCTAAT
CTCAGGTGATCTACCCACCTTGGCCTCCCAAATTGCTGGGATTACAGGCGTGAACCACTGCTCCCTTCCC
TGTCCTTCTGATTTTAAAATAACTATACCAGCAGGAGGACGTCCAGACACAGCATAGGCTACCTGGCCAT
GCCCAACCGGTGGGACATTTGAGTTGCTTGCTTGGCACTGTCCTCTCATGCGTTGGGTCCACTCAGTAGA
TGCCTGTTGAATTGGGTACGCGGCCAGCTTGGCTGTGGAATGTGTGTCAGTTAGGGTGTGGAAAGTCCCC
AGGCTCCCCAGCAGGCAGAAGTATGCAAAGCATGCATCTCAATTAGTCAGCAACCAGGTGTGGAAAGTCC
CCAGGCTCCCCAGCAGGCAGAAGTATGCAAAGCATGCATCTCAATTAGTCAGCAACCATAGTCCCGCCCC
TAACTCCGCCCATCCCGCCCCTAACTCCGCCCAGTTCCGCCCATTCTCCGCCCCATGGCTGACTAATTTT
TTTTATTTATGCAGAGGCCGAGGCCGCCTCGGCCTCTGAGCTATTCCAGAAGTAGTGAGGAGGCTTTTTT
GGAGGCCTAGGCTTTTGCAAAAAGCTCCCGGGAGCTTGTATATCCATTTTCGGATCTGATCAAGAGACAG
GATGAGGATCGTTTCGCATGATTGAACAAGATGGATTGCACGCAGGTTCTCCGGCCGCTTGGGTGGAGAG
GCTATTCGGCTATGACTGGGCACAACAGACAATCGGCTGCTCTGATGCCGCCGTGTTCCGGCTGTCAGCG
CAGGGGCGCCCGGTTCTTTTTGTCAAGACCGACCTGTCCGGTGCCCTGAATGAACTGCAGGACGAGGCAG
CGCGGCTATCGTGGCTGGCCACGACGGGCGTTCCTTGCGCAGCTGTGCTCGACGTTGTCACTGAAGCGGG
AAGGGACTGGCTGCTATTGGGCGAAGTGCCGGGGCAGGATCTCCTGTCATCTCACCTTGCTCCTGCCGAG
AAAGTATCCATCATGGCTGATGCAATGCGGCGGCTGCATACGCTTGATCCGGCTACCTGCCCATTCGACC
ACCAAGCGAAACATCGCATCGAGCGAGCACGTACTCGGATGGAAGCCGGTCTTGTCGATCAGGATGATCT
GGACGAAGAGCATCAGGGGCTCGCGCCAGCCGAACTGTTCGCCAGGCTCAAGGCGCGCATGCCCGACGGC
GAGGATCTCGTCGTGACCCATGGCGATGCCTGCTTGCCGAATATCATGGTGGAAAATGGCCGCTTTTCTG
GATTCATCGACTGTGGCCGGCTGGGTGTGGCCGACCGCTATCAGGACATAGCGTTGGCTACCCGTGATAT
TGCTGAAGAGCTTGGCGGCGAATGGGCTGACCGCTTCCTCGTGCTTTACGGTATCGCCGCTCCCGATTCG
CAGCGCATCGCCTTCTATCGCCTTCTTGACGAGTTCTTCTGAGCGGGACTCTGGGGTTCGAAATGACCGA
CCAAGCGACGCCCAACCTGCCATCACGAGATTTCGATTCCACCGCCGCCTTCTATGAAAGGTTGGGCTTC
GGAATCGTTTTCCGGGACGCCGGCTGGATGATCCTCCAGCGCGGGGATCTCATGCTGGAGTTCTTCGCCC
ACCCCAACTTGTTTATTGCAGCTTATAATGGTTACAAATAAAGCAATAGCATCACAAATTTCACAAATAA
AGCATTTTTTTCACTGCATTCTAGTTGTGGTTTGTCCAAACTCATCAATGTATCTTATCATGTCTGTATA
CCGTCGACCTCTAGCTAGAGCTTGGCGTAATCATGGTCATAGCTGTTTCCTGTGTGAAATTGTTATCCGC
TCACAATTCCACACAACATACGAGCCGGAAGCATAAAGTGTAAAGCCTGGGGTGCCTAATGAGTGAGCTA
ACTCACATTAATTGCGTTGCGCTCACTGCCCGCTTTCCAGTCGGGAAACCTGTCGTGCCAGCTGCATTAA
TGAATCGGCCAACGCGCGGGGAGAGGCGGTTTGCGTATTGGGCGCTCTTCCGCTTCCTCGCTCACTGACT
CGCTGCGCTCGGTCGTTCGGCTGCGGCGAGCGGTATCAGCTCACTCAAAGGCGGTAATACGGTTATCCAC
AGAATCAGGGGATAACGCAGGAAAGAACATGTGAGCAAAAGGCCAGCAAAAGGCCAGGAACCGTAAAAAG
GCCGCGTTGCTGGCGTTTTTCCATAGGCTCCGCCCCCCTGACGAGCATCACAAAAATCGACGCTCAAGTC
AGAGGTGGCGAAACCCGACAGGACTATAAAGATACCAGGCGTTTCCCCCTGGAAGCTCCCTCGTGCGCTC
TCCTGTTCCGACCCTGCCGCTTACCGGATACCTGTCCGCCTTTCTCCCTTCGGGAAGCGTGGCGCTTTCT
CATAGCTCACGCTGTAGGTATCTCAGTTCGGTGTAGGTCGTTCGCTCCAAGCTGGGCTGTGTGCACGAAC
CCCCCGTTCAGCCCGACCGCTGCGCCTTATCCGGTAACTATCGTCTTGAGTCCAACCCGGTAAGACACGA
CTTATCGCCACTGGCAGCAGCCACTGGTAACAGGATTAGCAGAGCGAGGTATGTAGGCGGTGCTACAGAG
TTCTTGAAGTGGTGGCCTAACTACGGCTACACTAGAAGAACAGTATTTGGTATCTGCGCTCTGCTGAAGC
CAGTTACCTTCGGAAAAAGAGTTGGTAGCTCTTGATCCGGCAAACAAACCACCGCTGGTAGCGGTGGTTT
TTTTGTTTGCAAGCAGCAGATTACGCGCAGAAAAAAAGGATCTCAAGAAGATCCTTTGATCTTTTCTACG
GGGTCTGACGCTCAGTGGAACGAAAACTCACGTTAAGGGATTTTGGTCATGAGATTATCAAAAAGGATCT
TCACCTAGATCCTTTTAAATTAAAAATGAAGTTTTAAATCAATCTAAAGTATATATGAGTAAACTTGGTC
TGACAGTTACCAATGCTTAATCAGTGAGGCACCTATCTCAGCGATCTGTCTATTTCGTTCATCCATAGTT
GCCTGACTCCCCGTCGTGTAGATAACTACGATACGGGAGGGCTTACCATCTGGCCCCAGTGCTGCAATGA
TACCGCGAGACCCACGCTCACCGGCTCCAGATTTATCAGCAATAAACCAGCCAGCCGGAAGGGCCGAGCG
CAGAAGTGGTCCTGCAACTTTATCCGCCTCCATCCAGTCTATTAATTGTTGCCGGGAAGCTAGAGTAAGT
AGTTCGCCAGTTAATAGTTTGCGCAACGTTGTTGCCATTGCTACAGGCATCGTGGTGTCACGCTCGTCGT
TTGGTATGGCTTCATTCAGCTCCGGTTCCCAACGATCAAGGCGAGTTACATGATCCCCCATGTTGTGCAA
AAAAGCGGTTAGCTCCTTCGGTCCTCCGATCGTTGTCAGAAGTAAGTTGGCCGCAGTGTTATCACTCATG
GTTATGGCAGCACTGCATAATTCTCTTACTGTCATGCCATCCGTAAGATGCTTTTCTGTGACTGGTGAGT
ACTCAACCAAGTCATTCTGAGAATAGTGTATGCGGCGACCGAGTTGCTCTTGCCCGGCGTCAATACGGGA
TAATACCGCGCCACATAGCAGAACTTTAAAAGTGCTCATCATTGGAAAACGTTCTTCGGGGCGAAAACTC
TCAAGGATCTTACCGCTGTTGAGATCCAGTTCGATGTAACCCACTCGTGCACCCAACTGATCTTCAGCAT
CTTTTACTTTCACCAGCGTTTCTGGGTGAGCAAAAACAGGAAGGCAAAATGCCGCAAAAAAGGGAATAAG
GGCGACACGGAAATGTTGAATACTCATACTCTTCCTTTTTCAATATTATTGAAGCATTTATCAGGGTTAT
TGTCTCATGAGCGGATACATATTTGAATGTATTTAGAAAAATAAACAAATAGGGGTTCCGCGCACATTTC
CCCGAAAAGTGCCACCTG
[124 nt withheld, positions 6599-6722]
C
[91 nt withheld, positions 6724-6814]
A
[49 nt withheld, positions 6816-6864]
CCTTTGACGTTGGAGTCCACGTTCTTT
[37 nt withheld, positions 6892-6928]
ACCCTATCTCGGTCTATTCTTTTGATTTATAAGGGATTTTGCCGATTTCGGCCTATTGGTTAAAAAATGA
GCTGATTTAACAAAAATTTAACGCGAA
